>Addgene plasmid #190845 | pSilencer2.1-U6-3JB1R+12 | addgene full sequence | sequence record 379272 | Addgene NGS Result
GACGAAAGGGCCTCGTGATACGCCTATTTTTATAGGTTAATGTCATGATAATAATGGTTTCTTAGACGTC
AGGTGGCACTTTTCGGGGAAATGTGCGCGGAACCCCTATTTGTTTATTTTTCTAAATACATTCAAATATG
TATCCGCTCATGAGACAATAACCCTGATAAATGCTTCAATAATATTCCAGCAGGCAGAAGTATGCAAAGC
ATGCATCTCAATTAGTTAGCAACCAGGTGTGGAAAGTCCCCAGGCTCCCCAGCAGGCAGAAGTATGCAAA
GCATGCATCTCAATTAGTCAGCAACCATAGTCCCGCCCCTAACTCCGCCCATCCCGCCCCTAACTCCGCC
CAGTTCCGCCCATTCTCCGCCCCATGGCTGACTAATTTTTTTTATTTATGCAGAGGCCGAGGCCGCCTCT
GCCTCTGAGCTATTCCAGAAGTAGTGGGGAGGCTTTTTTGGAGGCCTAGGCTTTTGCAAAAAGCTCCCGG
GAGCTTGTATATCCATTTTCGGATCTGATCAGCACGTGATGAAAAAGCCTGAACTCACCGCGACGTCTGT
CGAGAAGTTTCTGATCGAAAAGTTCGACAGCGTCTCCGACCTGATGCAGCTCTCGGAGGGCGAAGAATCT
CGTGCTTTCAGCTTCGATGTAGGAGGGCGTGGATATGTCCTGCGGGTAAATAGCTGCGCCGATGGTTTCT
ACAAAGATCGTTATGTTTATCGGCACTTTGCATCGGCCGCGCTCCCGATTCCGGAAGTGCTTGACATTGG
GGAATTCAGCGAGAGCCTGACCTATTGCATCTCCCGCCGTGCACAGGGTGTCACGTTGCAAGACCTGCCT
GAAACCGAACTGCCCGCTGTTCTGCAGCCGGTCGCGGAGGCCATGGATGCGATCGCTGCGGCCGATCTTA
GCCAGACGAGCGGGTTCGGCCCATTCGGACCGCAAGGAATCGGTCAATACACTACATGGCGTGATTTCAT
ATGCGCGATTGCTGATCCCCATGTGTATCACTGGCAAACTGTGATGGACGACACCGTCAGTGCGTCCGTC
GCGCAGGCTCTCGATGAGCTGATGCTTTGGGCCGAGGACTGCCCCGAAGTCCGGCACCTCGTGCACGCGG
ATTTCGGCTCCAACAATGTCCTGACGGACAATGGCCGCATAACAGCGGTCATTGACTGGAGCGAGGCGAT
GTTCGGGGATTCCCAATACGAGGTCGCCAACATCTTCTTCTGGAGGCCGTGGTTGGCTTGTATGGAGCAG
CAGACGCGCTACTTCGAGCGGAGGCATCCGGAGCTTGCAGGATCGCCGCGGCTCCGGGCGTATATGCTCC
GCATTGGTCTTGACCAACTCTATCAGAGCTTGGTTGACGGCAATTTCGATGATGCAGCTTGGGCGCAGGG
TCGATGCGACGCAATCGTCCGATCCGGAGCCGGGACTGTCGGGCGTACACAAATCGCCCGCAGAAGCGCG
GCCGTCTGGACCGATGGCTGTGTAGAAGTACTCGCCGATAGTGGAAACCGACGCCCCAGCACTCGTCCGA
GGGCAAAGGAATAGCACGTGCTACGAGATTTCGATTCCACCGCCGCCTTCTATGAAAGGTTGGGCTTCGG
AATCGTTTTCCGGGACGCCGGCTGGATGATCCTCCAGCGCGGGGATCTCATGCTGGAGTTCTTCGCCCAC
CCCAACTTGTTTATTGCAGCTTATAATGGTTACAAATAAAGCAATAGCATCACAAATTTCACAAATAAAG
CATTTTTTTCACTGCATTCTAGTTGTGGTTTGTCCAAACTCATCAATGTATCTTATCATGTCTGTATACC
GTCGACCTCTAGCTAGAGCTTGGCGTAATCATGGTCATAGCTGTTTCCTGTGTGAAATTGTTATCCGCTC
ACAATTCCACACAACATACGAGCCGGAAGCATAAAGGTAAGCCTGAATATTGAAAAAGGAAGAGTATGAG
TATTCAACATTTCCGTGTCGCCCTTATTCCCTTTTTTGCGGCATTTTGCCTTCCTGTTTTTGCTCACCCA
GAAACGCTGGTGAAAGTAAAAGATGCTGAAGATCAGTTGGGTGCACGAGTGGGTTACATCGAACTGGATC
TCAACAGCGGTAAGATCCTTGAGAGTTTTCGCCCCGAAGAACGTTTTCCAATGATGAGCACTTTTAAAGT
TCTGCTATGTGGCGCGGTATTATCCCGTATTGACGCCGGGCAAGAGCAACTCGGTCGCCGCATACACTAT
TCTCAGAATGACTTGGTTGAGTACTCACCAGTCACAGAAAAGCATCTTACGGATGGCATGACAGTAAGAG
AATTATGCAGTGCTGCCATAACCATGAGTGATAACACTGCGGCCAACTTACTTCTGACAACGATCGGAGG
ACCGAAGGAGCTAACCGCTTTTTTGCACAACATGGGGGATCATGTAACTCGCCTTGATCGTTGGGAACCG
GAGCTGAATGAAGCCATACCAAACGACGAGCGTGACACCACGATGCCTGTAGCAATGGCAACAACGTTGC
GCAAACTATTAACTGGCGAACTACTTACTCTAGCTTCCCGGCAACAATTAATAGACTGGATGGAGGCGGA
TAAAGTTGCAGGACCACTTCTGCGCTCGGCCCTTCCGGCTGGCTGGTTTATTGCTGATAAATCTGGAGCC
GGTGAGCGTGGGTCTCGCGGTATCATTGCAGCACTGGGGCCAGATGGTAAGCCCTCCCGTATCGTAGTTA
TCTACACGACGGGGAGTCAGGCAACTATGGATGAACGAAATAGACAGATCGCTGAGATAGGTGCCTCACT
GATTAAGCATTGGTAACTGTCAGACCAAGTTTACTCATATATACTTTAGATTGATTTAAAACTTCATTTT
TAATTTAAAAGGATCTAGGTGAAGATCCTTTTTGATAATCTCATGACCAAAATCCCTTAACGTGAGTTTT
CGTTCCACTGAGCGTCAGACCCCGTAGAAAAGATCAAAGGATCTTCTTGAGATCCTTTTTTTCTGCGCGT
AATCTGCTGCTTGCAAACAAAAAAACCACCGCTACCAGCGGTGGTTTTTTTGCCGGATCAAGAGCTACCA
ACTCTTTTTCCGAAGGTAACTGGCTTCAGCAGAGCGCAGATACCAAATACTGTTCTTCTAGTGTAGCCGT
AGTTAGGCCACCACTTCAAGAACTCTGTAGCACCGCCTACATACCTCGCTCTGCTAATCCTGTTACCAGT
GGCTGCTGCCAGTGGCGATAAGTCGTGTCTTACCGGGTTGGACTCAAGACGATAGTTACCGGATAAGGCG
CAGCGGTCGGGCTGAACGGGGGGTTCGTGCACACAGCCCAGCTTGGAGCGAACGACCTACACCGAACTGA
GATACCTACAGCGTGAGCTATGAGAAAGCGCCACGCTTCCCGAAGGGAGAAAGGCGGACAGGTATCCGGT
AAGCGGCAGGGTCGGAACAGGAGAGCGCACGAGGGAGCTTCCAGGGGGAAACGCCTGGTATCTTTATAGT
CCTGTCGGGTTTCGCCACCTCTGACTTGAGCGTCGATTTTTGTGATGCTCGTCAGGGGGGCGGAGCCTAT
GGAAAAACGCCAGCAACGCGGCCTTTTTACGGTTCCTGGCCTTTTGCTGGCCTTTTGCTCACATGTTCTT
TCCTGCGTTATCCCCTGATTCTGTGGATAACCGTATTACCGCCTTTGAGTGAGCTGATACCGCTCGCCGC
AGCCGAACGACCGAGCGCAGCGAGTCAGTGAGCGAGGAAGCGGAAGAGCGCCCAATACGCAAACCGCCTC
TCCCCGCGCGTTGGCCGATTCATTAATGCAGCTGGCACGACAGGTTTCCCGACTGGAAAGCGGGCAGTGA
GCGCAACGCAATTAATGTGAGTTAGCTCACTCATTAGGCACCCCAGGCTTTACACTTTATGCTTCCGGCT
CGTATGTTGTGTGGAATTGTGAGCGGATAACAATTTCACACAGGAAACAGCTATGACATGATTACGAATT
GCAACGATTTAGGTGACACTATAGAAGAGAAGGAATTAATACGACTCACTATAGGGAGAGAGAGAGAATT
ACCCTCACTAAAGGGAGGAGAAGCATGAATTCCCCAGTGGAAAGACGCGCAGGCAAAACGCACCACGTGA
CGGAGCGTGACCGCGCGCCGAGCGCGCGCCAAGGTCGGGCAGGAAGAGGGCCTATTTCCCATGATTCCTT
CATATTTGCATATACGATACAAGGCTGTTAGAGAGATAATTAGAATTAATTTGACTGTAAACACAAAGAT
ATTAGTACAAAATACGTGACGTAGAAAGTAATAATTTCTTGGGTAGTTTGCAGTTTTAAAATTATGTTTT
AAAATGGACTATCATATGCTTACCGTAACTTGAAAGTATTTCGATTTCTTGGGTTTATATATCTTGTGGA
AAGGACGCGGGATCCGGCATCAATATGGTGACCTCCCGGGCTAGCTAGCTAGAGCTTCTGGACTGCGATG
GGAGCACGAAACGTCGTGGCGCAATTGGGTGGGGAAAGTCCTTAAAAGAGGGCCACCACAGAAGCTCTAG
CTAGCTAGAGCGGGGGACCACCAGGTTGCCTAAGGGGGGTGAACCGGCCCAGGTCGGACCCGAGGAGAGA
ATCACTTACGGATCCTCGTTAAGTGGCTCTCAGTCGCCCGTAACTCCGATGCCGATGCAGCGGCGACAAC
TGCACCCAAGGCTCGGATCCTCGGGAACGGAGCAGGTCAAAACTCCCGTGCTGTTTTTTGGAAAAGCTTG
GCACTGGCCGTCGTTTTACAACGTCGTGACTGGGAAAACCCTGGCGTTACCCAACTTAATCGCCTTGCAG
CACATCCCCCTTTCGCCAGCTGGCGTAATAGCGAAGAGGCCCGCACCGATCGCCCTTCCCAACAGTTGCG
CAGCCTGAATGGCGAATGGCGCCTGATGCGGTATTTTCTCCTTACGCATCTGTGCGGTATTTCACACCGC
ATATGGTGCACTCTCAGTACAATCTGCTCTGATGCCGCATAGTTAAGCCAGCCCCGACACCCGCCAACAC
CCGCTGACGCGCCCTGACGGGCTTGTCTGCTCCCGGCATCCGCTTACAGACAAGCTGTGACCGTCTCCGG
GAGCTGCATGTGTCAGAGGTTTTCACCGTCATCACCGAAACGCGCGA
Features (pLannotate 1.2.2; 20 found; start..end, strand, type, name):
     96..186     +  promoter       AmpR promoter (fragment): bla
    187..480     +  promoter       SV40 promoter (fragment): SV40 enhancer and early promoter
    529..1554    +  CDS            HygR: aminoglycoside phosphotransferase from E. coli; aph(4)-Ia; confers resistance to hygromycin
   1564..1689    +  CDS            ble (fragment): BLE_KLEPN - Experimental evidence at protein level: Swiss-Prot protein existence level 1. Binding protein with a strong affinity to the bleomycin family of antibiotics. Binds to CL990; an antimitotic-antibiotic compound. From Klebsiella pneumoniae.
   1684..1805    +  polyA_signal   SV40 poly(A) signal: SV40 polyadenylation signal
   1878..1894    -  protein_bind   lac operator: The lac repressor binds to the lac operator to inhibit transcription in E. coli. This inhibition can be relieved by adding lactose or isopropyl-β-D-thiogalactopyranoside (IPTG). lac repressor encoded by lacI
   1902..1926    -  promoter       lac promoter (fragment): promoter for the E. coli lac operon
   1936..1955    +  promoter       AmpR promoter (fragment): bla
   1956..2816    +  CDS            AmpR: β-lactamase; bla; confers resistance to ampicillin, carbenicillin, and related antibiotics
   2987..3575    +  rep_origin     ori: high-copy-number ColE1/pMB1/pBR322/pUC origin of replication
   3758..3850    +  CDS            lacI (fragment): lac repressor; lacI; The lac repressor binds to the lac operator to inhibit transcription in E. coli. This inhibition can be relieved by adding lactose or isopropyl-β-D-thiogalactopyranoside (IPTG).
   3863..3884    +  protein_bind   CAP binding site: CAP binding activates transcription in the presence of cAMP. E. coli catabolite activator protein
   3899..3929    +  promoter       lac promoter: promoter for the E. coli lac operon
   3937..3953    +  protein_bind   lac operator: The lac repressor binds to the lac operator to inhibit transcription in E. coli. This inhibition can be relieved by adding lactose or isopropyl-β-D-thiogalactopyranoside (IPTG). lac repressor encoded by lacI
   3997..4015    +  promoter       SP6 promoter: promoter for bacteriophage SP6 RNA polymerase
   4027..4045    +  promoter       T7 promoter: promoter for bacteriophage T7 RNA polymerase
   4176..4416    +  promoter       U6 promoter: RNA polymerase III promoter for human U6 snRNA
   4762..4916    +  CDS            lacZα (fragment): LacZα fragment of β-galactosidase; lacZ fragment
   4922..5021    -  misc_feature   bom (fragment): basis of mobility region from pBR322
   5123..1       -  CDS            rop (fragment) (across the origin): Rop protein, which maintains plasmids at low copy number; rop
