[The description below was written by a language model from this plasmid's Addgene catalogue record and pLannotate feature annotations shown in this document.]
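Description:
pSilencer2.1-U6-3JB1R+12 is a 5,157 bp mammalian expression plasmid built on the pSilencer2.1-U6 hygro backbone, a vector designed for RNA polymerase III–driven transcription of small RNAs. It is propagated in E. coli as a high-copy plasmid through a ColE1/pUC-type origin and selected with ampicillin via the β-lactamase gene. For selection in mammalian cells it carries a hygromycin resistance cassette in which the SV40 enhancer/early promoter drives HygR, followed by an SV40 polyadenylation signal. The annotation also picks up cloning-vector remnants with no evident role in the payload: lac promoter and operator elements, fragments of lacZα, lacI, ble, rop and bom, and SP6 and T7 phage promoters lying upstream of the U6 promoter.

The payload is a 319 bp synthetic insert, 3JB1R_AP3+12bp, introduced by Gibson cloning. It is not annotated as a feature in the table, but the unannotated gap between the human U6 promoter and the lacZα fragment is consistent with its placement directly downstream of U6. The transcript is a non-coding dual-specificity RNA aptamer. One portion binds O-GlcNAc transferase (OGT), and the AP3 portion, taken from a previously published GFP-binding aptamer, binds GFP. According to the record, this version adopts a folded linker. The associated publication title indicates that such aptamers are used to manipulate target-specific O-GlcNAcylation, presumably by bringing OGT to GFP-tagged proteins in cells. The hygromycin marker allows enrichment or stable selection of transfected cells.
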