Addgene plasmid #190845: pSilencer2.1-U6-3JB1R+12
Purpose: For mammalian expression of 3JB1R+12, a dual-specificity aptamer that binds OGT and GFP. Expression is driven by a U6 promoter. This dual-specificity aptamer adopts a folded linker.
Depositing lab: Gerald Hart. Depositing organization: University of Georgia. Publication: Dual-specificity RNA aptamers enable manipulation of target-specific O-GlcNAcylation and unveil functions of O-GlcNAc on beta-catenin. Zhu Y, Hart GW. Cell. 2022 Dec 30:S0092-8674(22)01529-X. doi: 10.1016/j.cell.2022.12.016. PubMed 36626902.
Backbone
  Vector backbone: pSilencer2.1-U6 hygro
  Total vector size (bp): 5157
  Vector type: Mammalian Expression, Synthetic Biology, Affinity Reagent/ Antibody
  Selectable markers: Hygromycin
Growth in bacteria
  Bacterial resistance: Ampicillin, 100 μg/mL
  Growth temperature: 37°C
  Growth strain: DH5alpha
  Copy number: High Copy
Gene/Insert
  Gene/Insert name: 3JB1R_AP3+12bp (A Dual-Specificity aptamer targeting OGT and GFP)
  Species: Synthetic
  Insert size (bp): 319
  Promoter: U6
  Cloning method: Gibson Cloning
  Sequencing primers: 5′ T7, LKO.1 5'; 3′ 2.0Rev
Terms and licenses: Academic/Nonprofit Terms; Industry Terms
Depositor comments: Sequence of the AP3 portion is from the article below: Shui, B., Ozer, A., Zipfel, W., Sahu, N., Singh, A., Lis, J.T., Shi, H., and Kotlikoff, M.I. (2012). RNA aptamers that functionally interact with green fluorescent protein and its derivatives. Nucleic Acids Res 40, e39. 10.1093/nar/gkr1264.
How to cite: pSilencer2.1-U6-3JB1R+12 was a gift from Gerald Hart (Addgene plasmid # 190845 ; http://n2t.net/addgene:190845 ; RRID:Addgene_190845)
